Addgene plasmid #125455: Lenti-(BB)-hPGK-KRAB-dCas9-P2A-BlastR rs58692659-guide4
Purpose: CRISPR-mediated repression of human islet enhancer containing T2D-associated variant rs58692659 (ZFAND3 GWAS locus)
Depositing lab: Jorge Ferrer. Depositing organization: Imperial College London. Publication: Human pancreatic islet three-dimensional chromatin architecture provides insights into the genetics of type 2 diabetes. Miguel-Escalada I, Bonas-Guarch S, Cebola I, Ponsa-Cobas J, Mendieta-Esteban J, Atla G, Javierre BM, Rolando DMY, Farabella I, Morgan CC, Garcia-Hurtado J, Beucher A, Moran I, Pasquali L, Ramos-Rodriguez M, Appel EVR, Linneberg A, Gjesing AP, Witte DR, Pedersen O, Grarup N, Ravassard P, Torrents D, Mercader JM, Piemonti L, Berney T, de Koning EJP, Kerr-Conte J, Pattou F, Fedko IO, Groop L, Prokopenko I, Hansen T, Marti-Renom MA, Fraser P, Ferrer J. Nat Genet. 2019 Jun 28. pii: 10.1038/s41588-019-0457-0. doi: 10.1038/s41588-019-0457-0. PubMed 31253982.
Backbone
  Vector backbone: Lenti-(BB)-hPGK-KRAB-dCas9-P2A-BlastR
  Backbone manufacturer: Jorge Ferrer (Addgene #118155)
  Vector type: Mammalian Expression, Lentiviral, CRISPR
  Selectable markers: Blasticidin
Growth in bacteria
  Bacterial resistance: Ampicillin, 100 μg/mL
  Growth temperature: 37°C
  Growth strain: Stbl3
  Copy number: High Copy
Gene/Insert
  Gene/Insert name: KRAB-dCas9-2A-BlastR
  gRNA/shRNA sequence: CAGTTGCCAGGCAGTTGAGC
  Species: H. sapiens (human)
  Promoter: hPGK and U6
  Tag / fusion protein: HA (C terminal on backbone)
  Cloning method: Restriction Enzyme; 5′ cloning site Unknown (destroyed during cloning); 3′ cloning site Unknown (destroyed during cloning)
  Sequencing primers: 5′ GATCCGCCACCATGGATGC
Terms and licenses: Academic/Nonprofit Terms; Industry Terms: Not Available to Industry
How to cite: Lenti-(BB)-hPGK-KRAB-dCas9-P2A-BlastR rs58692659-guide4 was a gift from Jorge Ferrer (Addgene plasmid # 125455 ; http://n2t.net/addgene:125455 ; RRID:Addgene_125455)
