[The description below was written by a language model from this plasmid's Addgene catalogue record and pLannotate feature annotations shown in this document.]
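Description:
Lenti-(BB)-hPGK-KRAB-dCas9-P2A-BlastR rs58692659-guide4 is an all-in-one lentiviral CRISPR interference vector of about 13.4 kb, built on the Lenti-(BB)-hPGK-KRAB-dCas9-P2A-BlastR backbone by inserting a single guide spacer. It is propagated in E. coli through a high-copy ColE1/pUC-type origin with ampicillin selection (AmpR), and the record lists a recombination-deficient strain (Stbl3), as is usual for LTR-containing plasmids. The viral portion has a third-generation, self-inactivating layout: a CMV enhancer/promoter drives a truncated HIV-1 5' LTR, followed by the Ψ packaging signal with a gag fragment, the RRE for Rev-dependent export, and the cPPT/CTS. A WPRE and a ΔU3 3' LTR close the transfer cassette. Outside the LTRs the backbone also carries an f1 ori and an SV40/EM7-driven bleomycin/Zeocin resistance cassette, which would not be packaged into virus.

Two expression units lie between the LTRs. A human U6 Pol III promoter transcribes the guide RNA, made up of the cloned spacer and the S. pyogenes gRNA scaffold; because of how the circular sequence is numbered, this unit spans the origin of the feature table. Downstream, the human PGK promoter drives the ZNF10 KRAB repression domain fused to Cas9. The table annotates this generically as Cas9, but the catalogue names it as nuclease-dead dCas9 with a C-terminal HA tag. It is linked through a P2A peptide, which is named in the construct but not annotated, to blasticidin S deaminase, so transduced mammalian cells can be selected with blasticidin. The guide directs KRAB-dCas9 to a human pancreatic islet enhancer containing the type 2 diabetes-associated variant rs58692659 at the ZFAND3 GWAS locus. Silencing this enhancer allows its regulatory targets to be tested.
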