Features (pLannotate 1.2.2; 34 found; start..end, strand, type, name):
      1..76      +  misc_RNA       gRNA scaffold: guide RNA scaffold for the Streptococcus pyogenes CRISPR/Cas9 system
    107..617     +  promoter       hPGK promoter: human phosphoglycerate kinase 1 promoter
    666..851     +  CDS            KRAB: Krüppel-associated box (KRAB) transcriptional repression domain from the human zinc finger protein ZNF10 (Margolin et al., 1994)
    873..4976    +  CDS            Cas9: Cas9 (Csn1) endonuclease from the Streptococcus pyogenes Type II CRISPR/Cas system generates RNA-guided double strand breaks in DNA
   5175..5573    +  CDS            BSD: blasticidin S deaminase; Aspergillus terreus BSD; confers resistance to blasticidin
   5574..5595    +  misc_feature   MCS (fragment): pBluescript multiple cloning site
   5598..6186    +  misc_feature   WPRE: woodchuck hepatitis virus posttranscriptional regulatory element
   6237..6256    +  misc_feature   cPPT/CTS (fragment): central polypurine tract and central termination sequence of HIV-1
   6258..6491    +  LTR            3' LTR (ΔU3): self-inactivating 3' long terminal repeat (LTR) from HIV-1
   6523..6747    +  polyA_signal   bGH poly(A) signal: bovine growth hormone polyadenylation signal
   6751..6772    +  promoter       SV40 promoter (fragment): SV40 enhancer and early promoter
   6793..7221    +  rep_origin     f1 ori (sequence partly withheld): f1 bacteriophage origin of replication; arrow indicates direction of (+) strand synthesis
   7235..7564    +  promoter       SV40 promoter: SV40 enhancer and early promoter
   7612..7659    +  promoter       EM7 promoter: synthetic bacterial promoter&nbsp
   7678..8052    +  CDS            BleoR: antibiotic-binding protein; Sh ble from Streptoalloteichus hindustanus; confers resistance to bleomycin, phleomycin, and Zeocin™
   8062..8187    +  CDS            ble (fragment): BLE_KLEPN - Experimental evidence at protein level: Swiss-Prot protein existence level 1. Binding protein with a strong affinity to the bleomycin family of antibiotics. Binds to CL990; an antimitotic-antibiotic compound. From Klebsiella pneumoniae.
   8182..8303    +  polyA_signal   SV40 poly(A) signal: SV40 polyadenylation signal
   8374..8396    -  protein_bind   lac operator (fragment): The lac repressor binds to the lac operator to inhibit transcription in E. coli. This inhibition can be relieved by adding lactose or isopropyl-β-D-thiogalactopyranoside (IPTG). lac repressor encoded by lacI
   8400..8430    -  promoter       lac promoter: promoter for the E. coli lac operon
   8445..8466    -  protein_bind   CAP binding site: CAP binding activates transcription in the presence of cAMP. E. coli catabolite activator protein
   8479..8571    -  CDS            lacI (fragment): lac repressor; lacI; The lac repressor binds to the lac operator to inhibit transcription in E. coli. This inhibition can be relieved by adding lactose or isopropyl-β-D-thiogalactopyranoside (IPTG).
   8754..9342    -  rep_origin     ori: high-copy-number ColE1/pMB1/pBR322/pUC origin of replication
   9513..10373   -  CDS            AmpR: β-lactamase; bla; confers resistance to ampicillin, carbenicillin, and related antibiotics
  10374..10478   -  promoter       AmpR promoter: bla
  10537..10589   -  misc_feature   bom (fragment): basis of mobility region from pBR322
  10744..11123   +  enhancer       CMV enhancer: human cytomegalovirus immediate early enhancer
  11124..11323   +  promoter       CMV promoter: human cytomegalovirus (CMV) immediate early promoter
  11341..11521   +  LTR            5' LTR (truncated): truncated 5' long terminal repeat (LTR) from HIV-1
  11568..11693   +  misc_feature   HIV-1 Ψ: packaging signal of human immunodeficiency virus type 1
  11677..12040   +  CDS            HIV-1 gag (fragment): gag protein from human immunodeficiency virus 1; gag
  12186..12419   +  misc_feature   RRE: The Rev response element (RRE) of HIV-1 allows for Rev-dependent mRNA export from the nucleus to the cytoplasm.
  12796..12896   +  CDS            Rev (fragment): human immunodeficiency virus 1 (HIV-1) Rev protein; rev; enhances nuclear export of unspliced and incompletely spliced viral mRNAs
  12946..13063   +  misc_feature   cPPT/CTS: central polypurine tract and central termination sequence of HIV-1
  13114..13354   +  promoter       U6 promoter: RNA polymerase III promoter for human U6 snRNA
>Addgene plasmid #125455 | Lenti-(BB)-hPGK-KRAB-dCas9-P2A-BlastR rs58692659-guide4 | addgene full sequence | sequence record 251377 | Addgene NGS Result
GTTTTAGAGCTAGAAATAGCAAGTTAAAATAAGGCTAGTCCGTTATCAACTTGAAAAAGTGGCACCGAGT
CGGTGCTTTTTTGAATTCGCTAGCTAGGTCTTGAAAGGGGTTGGGGTTGCGCCTTTTCCAAGGCAGCCCT
GGGTTTGCGCAGGGACGCGGCTGCTCTGGGCGTGGTTCCGGGAAACGCAGCGGCGCCGACCCTGGGTCTC
GCACATTCTTCACGTCCGTTCGCAGCGTCACCCGGATCTTCGCCGCTACCCTTGTGGGCCCCCCGGCGAC
GCTTCCTGCTCCGCCCCTAAGTCGGGAAGGTTCCTTGCGGTTCGCGGCGTGCCGGACGTGACAAACGGAA
GCCGCACGTCTCACTAGTACCCTCGCAGACGGACAGCGCCAGGGAGCAATGGCAGCGCGCCGACCGCGAT
GGGCTGTGGCCAATAGCGGCTGCTCAGCAGGGCGCGCCGAGAGCAGCGGCCGGGAAGGGGCGGTGCGGGA
GGCGGGGTGTGGGGCGGTAGTGTGGGCCCTGTTCCTGCCCGCGCGGTGTTCCGCATTCTGCAAGCCTCCG
GAGCGCACGTCGGCAGTCGGCTCCCTCGTTGACCGAATCACCGACCTCTCTCCCCAGGACCGGTGATCCG
CCACCATGGATGCTAAGTCACTAACTGCCTGGTCCCGGACACTGGTGACCTTCAAGGATGTATTTGTGGA
CTTCACCAGGGAGGAGTGGAAGCTGCTGGACACTGCTCAGCAGATCGTGTACAGAAATGTGATGCTGGAG
AACTATAAGAACCTGGTTTCCTTGGGTTATCAGCTTACTAAGCCAGATGTGATCCTCCGGTTGGAGAAGG
GAGAAGAGCCCGGCGGTTCCGGCGGAGGGTCGATGGACAAGAAGTACAGCATCGGCCTGGCCATCGGCAC
CAACTCTGTCGGCTGGGCCGTGATCACCGACGAGTACAAGGTGCCCAGCAAGAAATTCAAGGTGCTGGGC
AACACCGACCGGCACAGCATCAAGAAGAACCTGATCGGCGCCCTGCTGTTCGACAGCGGAGAAACAGCCG
AGGCCACCCGGCTGAAGAGAACCGCCAGAAGAAGATACACCAGACGGAAGAACCGGATCTGCTATCTGCA
AGAGATCTTCAGCAACGAGATGGCCAAGGTGGACGACAGCTTCTTCCACAGACTGGAAGAGTCCTTCCTG
GTGGAAGAGGATAAGAAGCACGAGCGGCACCCCATCTTCGGCAACATCGTGGACGAGGTGGCCTACCACG
AGAAGTACCCCACCATCTACCACCTGAGAAAGAAACTGGTGGACAGCACCGACAAGGCCGACCTGCGGCT
GATCTATCTGGCCCTGGCCCACATGATCAAGTTCCGGGGCCACTTCCTGATCGAGGGCGACCTGAACCCC
GACAACAGCGACGTGGACAAGCTGTTCATCCAGCTGGTGCAGACCTACAACCAGCTGTTCGAGGAAAACC
CCATCAACGCCAGCGGCGTGGACGCCAAGGCCATCCTGTCTGCCAGACTGAGCAAGAGCAGACGGCTGGA
AAATCTGATCGCCCAGCTGCCCGGCGAGAAGAAGAATGGCCTGTTCGGCAACCTGATTGCCCTGAGCCTG
GGCCTGACCCCCAACTTCAAGAGCAACTTCGACCTGGCCGAGGATGCCAAACTGCAGCTGAGCAAGGACA
CCTACGACGACGACCTGGACAACCTGCTGGCCCAGATCGGCGACCAGTACGCCGACCTGTTTCTGGCCGC
CAAGAACCTGTCCGACGCCATCCTGCTGAGCGACATCCTGAGAGTGAACACCGAGATCACCAAGGCCCCC
CTGAGCGCCTCTATGATCAAGAGATACGACGAGCACCACCAGGACCTGACCCTGCTGAAAGCTCTCGTGC
GGCAGCAGCTGCCTGAGAAGTACAAAGAGATTTTCTTCGACCAGAGCAAGAACGGCTACGCCGGCTACAT
CGATGGCGGAGCCAGCCAGGAAGAGTTCTACAAGTTCATCAAGCCCATCCTGGAAAAGATGGACGGCACC
GAGGAACTGCTCGTGAAGCTGAACAGAGAGGACCTGCTGCGGAAGCAGCGGACCTTCGACAACGGCAGCA
TCCCCCACCAGATCCACCTGGGAGAGCTGCACGCCATTCTGCGGCGGCAGGAAGATTTTTACCCATTCCT
GAAGGACAACCGGGAAAAGATCGAGAAGATCCTGACCTTCCGCATCCCCTACTACGTGGGCCCTCTGGCC
AGGGGAAACAGCAGATTCGCCTGGATGACCAGAAAGAGCGAGGAAACCATCACCCCCTGGAACTTCGAGG
AAGTGGTGGACAAGGGCGCCAGCGCCCAGAGCTTCATCGAGCGGATGACCAACTTCGATAAGAACCTGCC
CAACGAGAAGGTGCTGCCCAAGCACAGCCTGCTGTACGAGTACTTCACCGTGTACAACGAGCTGACCAAA
GTGAAATACGTGACCGAGGGAATGAGAAAGCCCGCCTTCCTGAGCGGCGAGCAGAAAAAAGCCATCGTGG
ACCTGCTGTTCAAGACCAACCGGAAAGTGACCGTGAAGCAGCTGAAAGAGGACTACTTCAAGAAAATCGA
GTGCTTCGACTCCGTGGAAATCTCCGGCGTGGAAGATCGGTTCAACGCCTCCCTGGGCACATACCACGAT
CTGCTGAAAATTATCAAGGACAAGGACTTCCTGGACAATGAGGAAAACGAGGACATTCTGGAAGATATCG
TGCTGACCCTGACACTGTTTGAGGACAGAGAGATGATCGAGGAACGGCTGAAAACCTATGCCCACCTGTT
CGACGACAAAGTGATGAAGCAGCTGAAGCGGCGGAGATACACCGGCTGGGGCAGGCTGAGCCGGAAGCTG
ATCAACGGCATCCGGGACAAGCAGTCCGGCAAGACAATCCTGGATTTCCTGAAGTCCGACGGCTTCGCCA
ACAGAAACTTCATGCAGCTGATCCACGACGACAGCCTGACCTTTAAAGAGGACATCCAGAAAGCCCAGGT
GTCCGGCCAGGGCGATAGCCTGCACGAGCACATTGCCAATCTGGCCGGCAGCCCCGCCATTAAGAAGGGC
ATCCTGCAGACAGTGAAGGTGGTGGACGAGCTCGTGAAAGTGATGGGCCGGCACAAGCCCGAGAACATCG
TGATCGAAATGGCCAGAGAGAACCAGACCACCCAGAAGGGACAGAAGAACAGCCGCGAGAGAATGAAGCG
GATCGAAGAGGGCATCAAAGAGCTGGGCAGCCAGATCCTGAAAGAACACCCCGTGGAAAACACCCAGCTG
CAGAACGAGAAGCTGTACCTGTACTACCTGCAGAATGGGCGGGATATGTACGTGGACCAGGAACTGGACA
TCAACCGGCTGTCCGACTACGATGTGGACGCTATCGTGCCTCAGAGCTTTCTGAAGGACGACTCCATCGA
TAACAAAGTGCTGACTCGGAGCGACAAGAACCGGGGCAAGAGCGACAACGTGCCCTCCGAAGAGGTCGTG
AAGAAGATGAAGAACTACTGGCGCCAGCTGCTGAATGCCAAGCTGATTACCCAGAGGAAGTTCGACAATC
TGACCAAGGCCGAGAGAGGCGGCCTGAGCGAACTGGATAAGGCCGGCTTCATCAAGAGACAGCTGGTGGA
AACCCGGCAGATCACAAAGCACGTGGCACAGATCCTGGACTCCCGGATGAACACTAAGTACGACGAGAAC
GACAAACTGATCCGGGAAGTGAAAGTGATCACCCTGAAGTCCAAGCTGGTGTCCGATTTCCGGAAGGATT
TCCAGTTTTACAAAGTGCGCGAGATCAACAACTACCACCACGCCCACGACGCCTACCTGAACGCCGTCGT
GGGAACCGCCCTGATCAAAAAGTACCCTAAGCTGGAAAGCGAGTTCGTGTACGGCGACTACAAGGTGTAC
GACGTGCGGAAGATGATCGCCAAGAGCGAGCAGGAAATCGGCAAGGCTACCGCCAAGTACTTCTTCTACA
GCAACATCATGAACTTTTTCAAGACCGAGATTACCCTGGCCAACGGCGAGATCCGGAAGCGGCCTCTGAT
CGAGACAAACGGCGAAACAGGCGAGATCGTGTGGGATAAGGGCCGGGACTTTGCCACCGTGCGGAAAGTG
CTGTCTATGCCCCAAGTGAATATCGTGAAAAAGACCGAGGTGCAGACAGGCGGCTTCAGCAAAGAGTCTA
TCCTGCCCAAGAGGAACAGCGACAAGCTGATCGCCAGAAAGAAGGACTGGGACCCTAAGAAGTACGGCGG
CTTCGACAGCCCCACCGTGGCCTATTCTGTGCTGGTGGTGGCCAAAGTGGAAAAGGGCAAGTCCAAGAAA
CTGAAGAGTGTGAAAGAGCTGCTGGGGATCACCATCATGGAAAGAAGCAGCTTCGAGAAGAATCCCATCG
ACTTTCTGGAAGCCAAGGGCTACAAAGAAGTGAAAAAGGACCTGATCATCAAGCTGCCTAAGTACTCCCT
GTTCGAGCTGGAAAACGGCCGGAAGAGAATGCTGGCCTCTGCCGGCGAACTGCAGAAGGGAAACGAACTG
GCCCTGCCCTCCAAATATGTGAACTTCCTGTACCTGGCCAGCCACTATGAGAAGCTGAAGGGCTCCCCCG
AGGATAATGAGCAGAAACAGCTGTTTGTGGAACAGCACAAACACTACCTGGACGAGATCATCGAGCAGAT
CAGCGAGTTCTCCAAGAGAGTGATCCTGGCCGACGCTAATCTGGACAAGGTGCTGAGCGCCTACAACAAG
CACAGAGACAAGCCTATCAGAGAGCAGGCCGAGAATATCATCCACCTGTTTACCCTGACCAGTCTGGGAG
CCCCTGCCGCCTTCAAGTACTTTGACACCACCATCGACCGGAAGAGGTACACCAGCACCAAAGAGGTGCT
GGACGCCACCCTGATCCACCAGAGCATCACCGGCCTGTACGAGACACGGATCGACCTGTCTCAGCTGGGA
GGCGACGCCTATCCCTATGACGTGCCCGATTATGCCAGCCTGGGCAGCGGCTCCCCCAAGAAAAAACGCA
AGGTGGAAGATCCTAAGAAAAAGCGGAAAGTGGACGGCATTGGTAGTGGGAGCAACGGCAGCAGCGGGGA
TCCGGCCGCAACAAACTTCTCTCTGCTGAAACAAGCCGGAGATGTCGAAGAGAATCCTGGACCGATGGCC
AAGCCTTTGTCTCAAGAAGAATCCACCCTCATTGAAAGAGCAACGGCTACAATCAACAGCATCCCCATCT
CTGAAGACTACAGCGTCGCCAGCGCAGCTCTCTCTAGCGACGGCCGCATCTTCACTGGTGTCAATGTATA
TCATTTTACTGGGGGACCTTGTGCAGAACTCGTGGTGCTGGGCACTGCTGCTGCTGCGGCAGCTGGCAAC
CTGACTTGTATCGTCGCGATCGGAAATGAGAACAGGGGCATCTTGAGCCCCTGCGGACGGTGCCGACAGG
TGCTTCTCGATCTGCATCCTGGGATCAAAGCCATAGTGAAGGACAGTGATGGACAGCCGACGGCAGTTGG
GATTCGTGAATTGCTGCCCTCTGGTTATGTGTGGGAGGGCTAAGAATTCGATATCAAGCTTATCGGTAAT
CAACCTCTGGATTACAAAATTTGTGAAAGATTGACTGGTATTCTTAACTATGTTGCTCCTTTTACGCTAT
GTGGATACGCTGCTTTAATGCCTTTGTATCATGCTATTGCTTCCCGTATGGCTTTCATTTTCTCCTCCTT
GTATAAATCCTGGTTGCTGTCTCTTTATGAGGAGTTGTGGCCCGTTGTCAGGCAACGTGGCGTGGTGTGC
ACTGTGTTTGCTGACGCAACCCCCACTGGTTGGGGCATTGCCACCACCTGTCAGCTCCTTTCCGGGACTT
TCGCTTTCCCCCTCCCTATTGCCACGGCGGAACTCATCGCCGCCTGCCTTGCCCGCTGCTGGACAGGGGC
TCGGCTGTTGGGCACTGACAATTCCGTGGTGTTGTCGGGGAAATCATCGTCCTTTCCTTGGCTGCTCGCC
TGTGTTGCCACCTGGATTCTGCGCGGGACGTCCTTCTGCTACGTCCCTTCGGCCCTCAATCCAGCGGACC
TTCCTTCCCGCGGCCTGCTGCCGGCTCTGCGGCCTCTTCCGCGTCTTCGCCTTCGCCCTCAGACGAGTCG
GATCTCCCTTTGGGCCGCCTCCCCGCGTCGACTTTAAGACCAATGACTTACAAGGCAGCTGTAGATCTTA
GCCACTTTTTAAAAGAAAAGGGGGGACTGGAAGGGCTAATTCACTCCCAACGAAGACAAGATCTGCTTTT
TGCTTGTACTGGGTCTCTCTGGTTAGACCAGATCTGAGCCTGGGAGCTCTCTGGCTAACTAGGGAACCCA
CTGCTTAAGCCTCAATAAAGCTTGCCTTGAGTGCTTCAAGTAGTGTGTGCCCGTCTGTTGTGTGACTCTG
GTAACTAGAGATCCCTCAGACCCTTTTAGTCAGTGTGGAAAATCTCTAGCAGGGCCCGTTTAAACCCGCT
GATCAGCCTCGACTGTGCCTTCTAGTTGCCAGCCATCTGTTGTTTGCCCCTCCCCCGTGCCTTCCTTGAC
CCTGGAAGGTGCCACTCCCACTGTCCTTTCCTAATAAAATGAGGAAATTGCATCGCATTGTCTGAGTAGG
TGTCATTCTATTCTGGGGGGTGGGGTGGGGCAGGACAGCAAGGGGGAGGATTGGGAAGACAATAGCAGGC
ATGCTGGGGATGCGGTGGGCTCTATGGCTTCTGAGGCGGAAAGAACCAGCTGGGGCTCTAGGGGGTATCC
CC
[124 nt withheld, positions 6793-6916]
C
[91 nt withheld, positions 6918-7008]
A
[49 nt withheld, positions 7010-7058]
CCTTTGACGTTGGAGTCCACGTTCTTT
[37 nt withheld, positions 7086-7122]
ACCCTATCTCGGTCTATTCTTTTGATTTATAAGGGATTTTGCCGATTTCGGCCTATTGGTTAAAAAATGA
GCTGATTTAACAAAAATTTAACGCGAATTAATTCTGTGGAATGTGTGTCAGTTAGGGTGTGGAAAGTCCC
CAGGCTCCCCAGCAGGCAGAAGTATGCAAAGCATGCATCTCAATTAGTCAGCAACCAGGTGTGGAAAGTC
CCCAGGCTCCCCAGCAGGCAGAAGTATGCAAAGCATGCATCTCAATTAGTCAGCAACCATAGTCCCGCCC
CTAACTCCGCCCATCCCGCCCCTAACTCCGCCCAGTTCCGCCCATTCTCCGCCCCATGGCTGACTAATTT
TTTTTATTTATGCAGAGGCCGAGGCCGCCTCTGCCTCTGAGCTATTCCAGAAGTAGTGAGGAGGCTTTTT
TGGAGGCCTAGGCTTTTGCAAAAAGCTCCCGGGAGCTTGTATATCCATTTTCGGATCTGATCAGCACGTG
TTGACAATTAATCATCGGCATAGTATATCGGCATAGTATAATACGACAAGGTGAGGAACTAAACCATGGC
CAAGTTGACCAGTGCCGTTCCGGTGCTCACCGCGCGCGACGTCGCCGGAGCGGTCGAGTTCTGGACCGAC
CGGCTCGGGTTCTCCCGGGACTTCGTGGAGGACGACTTCGCCGGTGTGGTCCGGGACGACGTGACCCTGT
TCATCAGCGCGGTCCAGGACCAGGTGGTGCCGGACAACACCCTGGCCTGGGTGTGGGTGCGCGGCCTGGA
CGAGCTGTACGCCGAGTGGTCGGAGGTCGTGTCCACGAACTTCCGGGACGCCTCCGGGCCGGCCATGACC
GAGATCGGCGAGCAGCCGTGGGGGCGGGAGTTCGCCCTGCGCGACCCGGCCGGCAACTGCGTGCACTTCG
TGGCCGAGGAGCAGGACTGACACGTGCTACGAGATTTCGATTCCACCGCCGCCTTCTATGAAAGGTTGGG
CTTCGGAATCGTTTTCCGGGACGCCGGCTGGATGATCCTCCAGCGCGGGGATCTCATGCTGGAGTTCTTC
GCCCACCCCAACTTGTTTATTGCAGCTTATAATGGTTACAAATAAAGCAATAGCATCACAAATTTCACAA
ATAAAGCATTTTTTTCACTGCATTCTAGTTGTGGTTTGTCCAAACTCATCAATGTATCTTATCATGTCTG
TATACCGTCGACCTCTAGCTAGAGCTTGGCGTAATCATGGTCATAGCTGTTTCCTGTGTGAAATTGTTAT
CCGCTCACAATTCCACACAACATACGAGCCGGAAGCATAAAGTGTAAAGCCTGGGGTGCCTAATGAGTGA
GCTAACTCACATTAATTGCGTTGCGCTCACTGCCCGCTTTCCAGTCGGGAAACCTGTCGTGCCAGCTGCA
TTAATGAATCGGCCAACGCGCGGGGAGAGGCGGTTTGCGTATTGGGCGCTCTTCCGCTTCCTCGCTCACT
GACTCGCTGCGCTCGGTCGTTCGGCTGCGGCGAGCGGTATCAGCTCACTCAAAGGCGGTAATACGGTTAT
CCACAGAATCAGGGGATAACGCAGGAAAGAACATGTGAGCAAAAGGCCAGCAAAAGGCCAGGAACCGTAA
AAAGGCCGCGTTGCTGGCGTTTTTCCATAGGCTCCGCCCCCCTGACGAGCATCACAAAAATCGACGCTCA
AGTCAGAGGTGGCGAAACCCGACAGGACTATAAAGATACCAGGCGTTTCCCCCTGGAAGCTCCCTCGTGC
GCTCTCCTGTTCCGACCCTGCCGCTTACCGGATACCTGTCCGCCTTTCTCCCTTCGGGAAGCGTGGCGCT
TTCTCATAGCTCACGCTGTAGGTATCTCAGTTCGGTGTAGGTCGTTCGCTCCAAGCTGGGCTGTGTGCAC
GAACCCCCCGTTCAGCCCGACCGCTGCGCCTTATCCGGTAACTATCGTCTTGAGTCCAACCCGGTAAGAC
ACGACTTATCGCCACTGGCAGCAGCCACTGGTAACAGGATTAGCAGAGCGAGGTATGTAGGCGGTGCTAC
AGAGTTCTTGAAGTGGTGGCCTAACTACGGCTACACTAGAAGAACAGTATTTGGTATCTGCGCTCTGCTG
AAGCCAGTTACCTTCGGAAAAAGAGTTGGTAGCTCTTGATCCGGCAAACAAACCACCGCTGGTAGCGGTG
GTTTTTTTGTTTGCAAGCAGCAGATTACGCGCAGAAAAAAAGGATCTCAAGAAGATCCTTTGATCTTTTC
TACGGGGTCTGACGCTCAGTGGAACGAAAACTCACGTTAAGGGATTTTGGTCATGAGATTATCAAAAAGG
ATCTTCACCTAGATCCTTTTAAATTAAAAATGAAGTTTTAAATCAATCTAAAGTATATATGAGTAAACTT
GGTCTGACAGTTACCAATGCTTAATCAGTGAGGCACCTATCTCAGCGATCTGTCTATTTCGTTCATCCAT
AGTTGCCTGACTCCCCGTCGTGTAGATAACTACGATACGGGAGGGCTTACCATCTGGCCCCAGTGCTGCA
ATGATACCGCGAGACCCACGCTCACCGGCTCCAGATTTATCAGCAATAAACCAGCCAGCCGGAAGGGCCG
AGCGCAGAAGTGGTCCTGCAACTTTATCCGCCTCCATCCAGTCTATTAATTGTTGCCGGGAAGCTAGAGT
AAGTAGTTCGCCAGTTAATAGTTTGCGCAACGTTGTTGCCATTGCTACAGGCATCGTGGTGTCACGCTCG
TCGTTTGGTATGGCTTCATTCAGCTCCGGTTCCCAACGATCAAGGCGAGTTACATGATCCCCCATGTTGT
GCAAAAAAGCGGTTAGCTCCTTCGGTCCTCCGATCGTTGTCAGAAGTAAGTTGGCCGCAGTGTTATCACT
CATGGTTATGGCAGCACTGCATAATTCTCTTACTGTCATGCCATCCGTAAGATGCTTTTCTGTGACTGGT
GAGTACTCAACCAAGTCATTCTGAGAATAGTGTATGCGGCGACCGAGTTGCTCTTGCCCGGCGTCAATAC
GGGATAATACCGCGCCACATAGCAGAACTTTAAAAGTGCTCATCATTGGAAAACGTTCTTCGGGGCGAAA
ACTCTCAAGGATCTTACCGCTGTTGAGATCCAGTTCGATGTAACCCACTCGTGCACCCAACTGATCTTCA
GCATCTTTTACTTTCACCAGCGTTTCTGGGTGAGCAAAAACAGGAAGGCAAAATGCCGCAAAAAAGGGAA
TAAGGGCGACACGGAAATGTTGAATACTCATACTCTTCCTTTTTCAATATTATTGAAGCATTTATCAGGG
TTATTGTCTCATGAGCGGATACATATTTGAATGTATTTAGAAAAATAAACAAATAGGGGTTCCGCGCACA
TTTCCCCGAAAAGTGCCACCTGACGTCGACGGATCGGGAGATCTCCCGATCCCCTATGGTGCACTCTCAG
TACAATCTGCTCTGATGCCGCATAGTTAAGCCAGTATCTGCTCCCTGCTTGTGTGTTGGAGGTCGCTGAG
TAGTGCGCGAGCAAAATTTAAGCTACAACAAGGCAAGGCTTGACCGACAATTGCATGAAGAATCTGCTTA
GGGTTAGGCGTTTTGCGCTGCTTCGCGATGTACGGGCCAGATATACGCGTTGACATTGATTATTGACTAG
TTATTAATAGTAATCAATTACGGGGTCATTAGTTCATAGCCCATATATGGAGTTCCGCGTTACATAACTT
ACGGTAAATGGCCCGCCTGGCTGACCGCCCAACGACCCCCGCCCATTGACGTCAATAATGACGTATGTTC
CCATAGTAACGCCAATAGGGACTTTCCATTGACGTCAATGGGTGGAGTATTTACGGTAAACTGCCCACTT
GGCAGTACATCAAGTGTATCATATGCCAAGTACGCCCCCTATTGACGTCAATGACGGTAAATGGCCCGCC
TGGCATTATGCCCAGTACATGACCTTATGGGACTTTCCTACTTGGCAGTACATCTACGTATTAGTCATCG
CTATTACCATGGTGATGCGGTTTTGGCAGTACATCAATGGGCGTGGATAGCGGTTTGACTCACGGGGATT
TCCAAGTCTCCACCCCATTGACGTCAATGGGAGTTTGTTTTGGCACCAAAATCAACGGGACTTTCCAAAA
TGTCGTAACAACTCCGCCCCATTGACGCAAATGGGCGGTAGGCGTGTACGGTGGGAGGTCTATATAAGCA
GCGCGTTTTGCCTGTACTGGGTCTCTCTGGTTAGACCAGATCTGAGCCTGGGAGCTCTCTGGCTAACTAG
GGAACCCACTGCTTAAGCCTCAATAAAGCTTGCCTTGAGTGCTTCAAGTAGTGTGTGCCCGTCTGTTGTG
TGACTCTGGTAACTAGAGATCCCTCAGACCCTTTTAGTCAGTGTGGAAAATCTCTAGCAGTGGCGCCCGA
ACAGGGACTTGAAAGCGAAAGGGAAACCAGAGGAGCTCTCTCGACGCAGGACTCGGCTTGCTGAAGCGCG
CACGGCAAGAGGCGAGGGGCGGCGACTGGTGAGTACGCCAAAAATTTTGACTAGCGGAGGCTAGAAGGAG
AGAGATGGGTGCGAGAGCGTCAGTATTAAGCGGGGGAGAATTAGATCGCGATGGGAAAAAATTCGGTTAA
GGCCAGGGGGAAAGAAAAAATATAAATTAAAACATATAGTATGGGCAAGCAGGGAGCTAGAACGATTCGC
AGTTAATCCTGGCCTGTTAGAAACATCAGAAGGCTGTAGACAAATACTGGGACAGCTACAACCATCCCTT
CAGACAGGATCAGAAGAACTTAGATCATTATATAATACAGTAGCAACCCTCTATTGTGTGCATCAAAGGA
TAGAGATAAAAGACACCAAGGAAGCTTTAGACAAGATAGAGGAAGAGCAAAACAAAAGTAAGACCACCGC
ACAGCAAGCGGCCGCTGATCTTCAGACCTGGAGGAGGAGATATGAGGGACAATTGGAGAAGTGAATTATA
TAAATATAAAGTAGTAAAAATTGAACCATTAGGAGTAGCACCCACCAAGGCAAAGAGAAGAGTGGTGCAG
AGAGAAAAAAGAGCAGTGGGAATAGGAGCTTTGTTCCTTGGGTTCTTGGGAGCAGCAGGAAGCACTATGG
GCGCAGCGTCAATGACGCTGACGGTACAGGCCAGACAATTATTGTCTGGTATAGTGCAGCAGCAGAACAA
TTTGCTGAGGGCTATTGAGGCGCAACAGCATCTGTTGCAACTCACAGTCTGGGGCATCAAGCAGCTCCAG
GCAAGAATCCTGGCTGTGGAAAGATACCTAAAGGATCAACAGCTCCTGGGGATTTGGGGTTGCTCTGGAA
AACTCATTTGCACCACTGCTGTGCCTTGGAATGCTAGTTGGAGTAATAAATCTCTGGAACAGATTTGGAA
TCACACGACCTGGATGGAGTGGGACAGAGAAATTAACAATTACACAAGCTTAATACACTCCTTAATTGAA
GAATCGCAAAACCAGCAAGAAAAGAATGAACAAGAATTATTGGAATTAGATAAATGGGCAAGTTTGTGGA
ATTGGTTTAACATAACAAATTGGCTGTGGTATATAAAATTATTCATAATGATAGTAGGAGGCTTGGTAGG
TTTAAGAATAGTTTTTGCTGTACTTTCTATAGTGAATAGAGTTAGGCAGGGATATTCACCATTATCGTTT
CAGACCCACCTCCCAACCCCGAGGGGACCCGACAGGCCCGAAGGAATAGAAGAAGAAGGTGGAGAGAGAG
ACAGAGACAGATCCATTCGATTAGTGAACGGATCGGCACTGCGTGCGCCAATTCTGCAGACAAATGGCAG
TATTCATCCACAATTTTAAAAGAAAAGGGGGGATTGGGGGGTACAGTGCAGGGGAAAGAATAGTAGACAT
AATAGCAACAGACATACAAACTAAAGAATTACAAAAACAAATTACAAAAATTCAAAATTTTCGGGTTTAT
TACAGGGACAGCAGAGATCCAGTTTGGTTAATTAAGGTACCGAGGGCCTATTTCCCATGATTCCTTCATA
TTTGCATATACGATACAAGGCTGTTAGAGAGATAATTAGAATTAATTTGACTGTAAACACAAAGATATTA
GTACAAAATACGTGACGTAGAAAGTAATAATTTCTTGGGTAGTTTGCAGTTTTAAAATTATGTTTTAAAA
TGGACTATCATATGCTTACCGTAACTTGAAAGTATTTCGATTTCTTGGCTTTATATATCTTGTGGAAAGG
ACGAAACACCGCAGTTGCCAGGCAGTTGAGC
