>Addgene plasmid #125455 | Lenti-(BB)-hPGK-KRAB-dCas9-P2A-BlastR rs58692659-guide4 | depositor partial sequence | sequence record 240088 | Guide RNA, gRNA scaffold
GTTTTNNATGGACTATCATATGCTTACCGTAACTTGAAAGTATTTCGATTTCTTGGCTTTATATATCTTG
TGGAAAGGACGAAACACCGCAGTTGCCAGGCAGTTGAGCGTTTTAGAGCTAGAAATAGCAAGTTAAAATA
AGGCTAGTCCGTTATCAACTTGAAAAAGTGGCACCGAGTCGGTGCTTTTTTGAATTCNCTAGCTAGGNCT
TGAAA
